Addgene plasmid #188665: pLenti-FRA1
Purpose: Expresses murine FRA1 (Fosl1)
Depositing lab: Günter Schneider. Depositing organization: Klinikum der Technischen Universität München (TUM Klinikum). Publication: AP1/Fra1 confers resistance to MAPK cascade inhibition in pancreatic cancer. Schneeweis C, Diersch S, Hassan Z, Krauss L, Schneider C, Lucarelli D, Falcomata C, Steiger K, Ollinger R, Kramer OH, Arlt A, Grade M, Schmidt-Supprian M, Hessmann E, Wirth M, Rad R, Reichert M, Saur D, Schneider G. Cell Mol Life Sci. 2022 Dec 19;80(1):12. doi: 10.1007/s00018-022-04638-y. PubMed 36534167.
Backbone
  Vector backbone: pLenti PGK Puro DEST
  Backbone manufacturer: Eric Campeau, Paul Kaufman
  Backbone size w/o insert (bp): 7946
  Total vector size (bp): 8768
  Vector type: Mammalian Expression, Lentiviral
  Selectable markers: Puromycin
Growth in bacteria
  Bacterial resistance: Ampicillin, 100 μg/mL
  Growth temperature: 37°C
  Growth strain: NEB Stable
  Copy number: High Copy
Gene/Insert
  Gene/Insert name: Fosl1 (alt names: Fra1; fos-like antigen 1)
  Species: M. musculus (mouse)
  Insert size (bp): 822
  Entrez Gene: Fosl1 (a.k.a. Fra1, fra-1)
  Promoter: hPGK
  Cloning method: Gateway Cloning
  Sequencing primers: 5′ TAGTGTGGGCCCTGTTCCTG; 3′ CATAGCGTAAAAGGAGCAACA
Terms and licenses: Academic/Nonprofit Terms; Industry Terms: Not Available to Industry
How to cite: pLenti-FRA1 was a gift from Günter Schneider (Addgene plasmid # 188665 ; http://n2t.net/addgene:188665 ; RRID:Addgene_188665)
