[The description below was written by a language model from this plasmid's Addgene catalogue record and pLannotate feature annotations shown in this document.]
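Description:
pLenti-FRA1 is a lentiviral mammalian expression plasmid that delivers the mouse Fosl1 (Fra1, fos-like antigen 1) coding sequence. It was built by Gateway recombination into the pLenti PGK Puro DEST backbone. In bacteria it is maintained through a high-copy ColE1/pUC-type origin and selected with ampicillin via the β-lactamase gene. An f1 origin, an SV40 origin, T3 and T7 promoters and lac/lacZα remnants are also annotated as carry-overs from the cloning backbone. The catalogue lists a total size of 8,768 bp, while the sequenced record is 8,774 nt, a minor difference.

The viral transfer cassette begins with an RSV promoter fused to a truncated HIV-1 5' LTR, an arrangement typical of Tat-independent, third-generation lentiviral vectors. This is followed by the Ψ packaging signal with a partial gag sequence, the Rev response element for nuclear export of the genomic RNA, and the cPPT/CTS, which aids nuclear import in transduced cells. The human PGK promoter then drives the roughly 820 bp Fosl1 open reading frame, which is flanked by the attB1 and attB2 sites left by Gateway cloning. No epitope tag or reporter is annotated. A WPRE downstream enhances transcript expression. A separate mouse PGK promoter drives puromycin N-acetyltransferase, so transduced cells can be selected with puromycin. The cassette ends in a truncated 3' LTR (labelled as a 5' LTR by the annotation tool) and an SV40 polyadenylation signal.

The construct is intended for constitutive, stable overexpression of murine FRA1 in mammalian cells. The associated publication studied the role of AP1/Fra1 in resistance to MAPK pathway inhibition in pancreatic cancer.
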