Features (pLannotate 1.2.2; 30 found; start..end, strand, type, name):
     26..130     +  promoter       AmpR promoter: bla
    131..991     +  CDS            AmpR: β-lactamase; bla; confers resistance to ampicillin, carbenicillin, and related antibiotics
   1162..1750    +  rep_origin     ori: high-copy-number ColE1/pMB1/pBR322/pUC origin of replication
   1933..2025    +  CDS            lacI (fragment): lac repressor; lacI; The lac repressor binds to the lac operator to inhibit transcription in E. coli. This inhibition can be relieved by adding lactose or isopropyl-β-D-thiogalactopyranoside (IPTG).
   2038..2059    +  protein_bind   CAP binding site: CAP binding activates transcription in the presence of cAMP. E. coli catabolite activator protein
   2074..2104    +  promoter       lac promoter: promoter for the E. coli lac operon
   2112..2128    +  protein_bind   lac operator: The lac repressor binds to the lac operator to inhibit transcription in E. coli. This inhibition can be relieved by adding lactose or isopropyl-β-D-thiogalactopyranoside (IPTG). lac repressor encoded by lacI
   2173..2191    +  promoter       T3 promoter: promoter for bacteriophage T3 RNA polymerase
   2219..2445    +  promoter       RSV promoter: Rous sarcoma virus enhancer/promoter
   2446..2626    +  LTR            5' LTR (truncated): truncated 5' long terminal repeat (LTR) from HIV-1
   2673..2798    +  misc_feature   HIV-1 Ψ: packaging signal of human immunodeficiency virus type 1
   2782..3145    +  CDS            HIV-1 gag (fragment): gag protein from human immunodeficiency virus 1; gag
   3291..3524    +  misc_feature   RRE: The Rev response element (RRE) of HIV-1 allows for Rev-dependent mRNA export from the nucleus to the cytoplasm.
   3901..4001    +  CDS            Rev (fragment): human immunodeficiency virus 1 (HIV-1) Rev protein; rev; enhances nuclear export of unspliced and incompletely spliced viral mRNAs
   4020..4137    +  misc_feature   cPPT/CTS: central polypurine tract and central termination sequence of HIV-1
   4157..4180    -  misc_feature   MCS (fragment): pBluescript multiple cloning site
   4183..4693    +  promoter       hPGK promoter: human phosphoglycerate kinase 1 promoter
   4748..4772    +  protein_bind   attB1: mutant version of attB; recombination site for the Gateway® BP reaction BP Clonase™
   4775..5593    +  CDS            Fosl1: FOSL1_MOUSE - Also known as Fra1. Experimental evidence at transcript level: Swiss-Prot protein existence level 2. From Mus musculus (Mouse).
   5597..5621    -  protein_bind   attB2: mutant version of attB; recombination site for the Gateway® BP reaction BP Clonase™
   5652..6240    +  misc_feature   WPRE: woodchuck hepatitis virus posttranscriptional regulatory element
   6254..6753    +  promoter       PGK promoter: mouse phosphoglycerate kinase 1 promoter
   6774..7373    +  CDS            PuroR: puromycin N-acetyltransferase; pac from Streptomyces alboniger; confers resistance to puromycin
   7441..7578    +  CDS            nef (fragment): NEF_HV1LA - Experimental evidence at protein level: Swiss-Prot protein existence level 1. Extracellular Nef protein targets CD4(+) T-lymphocytes for apoptosis by interacting with CXCR4 surface receptors. From Human immunodeficiency virus type 1 group M subtype B (isolate Lai) (HIV-1).
   7564..7744    +  LTR            5' LTR (truncated): truncated 5' long terminal repeat (LTR) from HIV-1
   7816..7937    +  polyA_signal   SV40 poly(A) signal: SV40 polyadenylation signal
   7977..8112    +  rep_origin     SV40 ori: SV40 origin of replication
   8133..8151    -  promoter       T7 promoter: promoter for bacteriophage T7 RNA polymerase
   8159..8314    +  CDS            lacZα (fragment): LacZα fragment of β-galactosidase; lacZ fragment
   8319..8747    +  rep_origin     f1 ori (sequence partly withheld): f1 bacteriophage origin of replication; arrow indicates direction of (+) strand synthesis
>Addgene plasmid #188665 | pLenti-FRA1 | addgene full sequence | sequence record 380343 | Addgene NGS Result
AGGTGGCACTTTTCGGGGAAATGTGCGCGGAACCCCTATTTGTTTATTTTTCTAAATACATTCAAATATG
TATCCGCTCATGAGACAATAACCCTGATAAATGCTTCAATAATATTGAAAAAGGAAGAGTATGAGTATTC
AACATTTCCGTGTCGCCCTTATTCCCTTTTTTGCGGCATTTTGCCTTCCTGTTTTTGCTCACCCAGAAAC
GCTGGTGAAAGTAAAAGATGCTGAAGATCAGTTGGGTGCACGAGTGGGTTACATCGAACTGGATCTCAAC
AGCGGTAAGATCCTTGAGAGTTTTCGCCCCGAAGAACGTTTTCCAATGATGAGCACTTTTAAAGTTCTGC
TATGTGGCGCGGTATTATCCCGTATTGACGCCGGGCAAGAGCAACTCGGTCGCCGCATACACTATTCTCA
GAATGACTTGGTTGAGTACTCACCAGTCACAGAAAAGCATCTTACGGATGGCATGACAGTAAGAGAATTA
TGCAGTGCTGCCATAACCATGAGTGATAACACTGCGGCCAACTTACTTCTGACAACGATCGGAGGACCGA
AGGAGCTAACCGCTTTTTTGCACAACATGGGGGATCATGTAACTCGCCTTGATCGTTGGGAACCGGAGCT
GAATGAAGCCATACCAAACGACGAGCGTGACACCACGATGCCTGTAGCAATGGCAACAACGTTGCGCAAA
CTATTAACTGGCGAACTACTTACTCTAGCTTCCCGGCAACAATTAATAGACTGGATGGAGGCGGATAAAG
TTGCAGGACCACTTCTGCGCTCGGCCCTTCCGGCTGGCTGGTTTATTGCTGATAAATCTGGAGCCGGTGA
GCGTGGGTCTCGCGGTATCATTGCAGCACTGGGGCCAGATGGTAAGCCCTCCCGTATCGTAGTTATCTAC
ACGACGGGGAGTCAGGCAACTATGGATGAACGAAATAGACAGATCGCTGAGATAGGTGCCTCACTGATTA
AGCATTGGTAACTGTCAGACCAAGTTTACTCATATATACTTTAGATTGATTTAAAACTTCATTTTTAATT
TAAAAGGATCTAGGTGAAGATCCTTTTTGATAATCTCATGACCAAAATCCCTTAACGTGAGTTTTCGTTC
CACTGAGCGTCAGACCCCGTAGAAAAGATCAAAGGATCTTCTTGAGATCCTTTTTTTCTGCGCGTAATCT
GCTGCTTGCAAACAAAAAAACCACCGCTACCAGCGGTGGTTTGTTTGCCGGATCAAGAGCTACCAACTCT
TTTTCCGAAGGTAACTGGCTTCAGCAGAGCGCAGATACCAAATACTGTTCTTCTAGTGTAGCCGTAGTTA
GGCCACCACTTCAAGAACTCTGTAGCACCGCCTACATACCTCGCTCTGCTAATCCTGTTACCAGTGGCTG
CTGCCAGTGGCGATAAGTCGTGTCTTACCGGGTTGGACTCAAGACGATAGTTACCGGATAAGGCGCAGCG
GTCGGGCTGAACGGGGGGTTCGTGCACACAGCCCAGCTTGGAGCGAACGACCTACACCGAACTGAGATAC
CTACAGCGTGAGCTATGAGAAAGCGCCACGCTTCCCGAAGGGAGAAAGGCGGACAGGTATCCGGTAAGCG
GCAGGGTCGGAACAGGAGAGCGCACGAGGGAGCTTCCAGGGGGAAACGCCTGGTATCTTTATAGTCCTGT
CGGGTTTCGCCACCTCTGACTTGAGCGTCGATTTTTGTGATGCTCGTCAGGGGGGCGGAGCCTATGGAAA
AACGCCAGCAACGCGGCCTTTTTACGGTTCCTGGCCTTTTGCTGGCCTTTTGCTCACATGTTCTTTCCTG
CGTTATCCCCTGATTCTGTGGATAACCGTATTACCGCCTTTGAGTGAGCTGATACCGCTCGCCGCAGCCG
AACGACCGAGCGCAGCGAGTCAGTGAGCGAGGAAGCGGAAGAGCGCCCAATACGCAAACCGCCTCTCCCC
GCGCGTTGGCCGATTCATTAATGCAGCTGGCACGACAGGTTTCCCGACTGGAAAGCGGGCAGTGAGCGCA
ACGCAATTAATGTGAGTTAGCTCACTCATTAGGCACCCCAGGCTTTACACTTTATGCTTCCGGCTCGTAT
GTTGTGTGGAATTGTGAGCGGATAACAATTTCACACAGGAAACAGCTATGACCATGATTACGCCAAGCGC
GCAATTAACCCTCACTAAAGGGAACAAAAGCTGGAGCTGCAAGCTTAATGTAGTCTTATGCAATACTCTT
GTAGTCTTGCAACATGGTAACGATGAGTTAGCAACATGCCTTACAAGGAGAGAAAAAGCACCGTGCATGC
CGATTGGTGGAAGTAAGGTGGTACGATCGTGCCTTATTAGGAAGGCAACAGACGGGTCTGACATGGATTG
GACGAACCACTGAATTGCCGCATTGCAGAGATATTGTATTTAAGTGCCTAGCTCGATACATAAACGGGTC
TCTCTGGTTAGACCAGATCTGAGCCTGGGAGCTCTCTGGCTAACTAGGGAACCCACTGCTTAAGCCTCAA
TAAAGCTTGCCTTGAGTGCTTCAAGTAGTGTGTGCCCGTCTGTTGTGTGACTCTGGTAACTAGAGATCCC
TCAGACCCTTTTAGTCAGTGTGGAAAATCTCTAGCAGTGGCGCCCGAACAGGGACTTGAAAGCGAAAGGG
AAACCAGAGGAGCTCTCTCGACGCAGGACTCGGCTTGCTGAAGCGCGCACGGCAAGAGGCGAGGGGCGGC
GACTGGTGAGTACGCCAAAAATTTTGACTAGCGGAGGCTAGAAGGAGAGAGATGGGTGCGAGAGCGTCAG
TATTAAGCGGGGGAGAATTAGATCGCGATGGGAAAAAATTCGGTTAAGGCCAGGGGGAAAGAAAAAATAT
AAATTAAAACATATAGTATGGGCAAGCAGGGAGCTAGAACGATTCGCAGTTAATCCTGGCCTGTTAGAAA
CATCAGAAGGCTGTAGACAAATACTGGGACAGCTACAACCATCCCTTCAGACAGGATCAGAAGAACTTAG
ATCATTATATAATACAGTAGCAACCCTCTATTGTGTGCATCAAAGGATAGAGATAAAAGACACCAAGGAA
GCTTTAGACAAGATAGAGGAAGAGCAAAACAAAAGTAAGACCACCGCACAGCAAGCGGCCGCTGATCTTC
AGACCTGGAGGAGGAGATATGAGGGACAATTGGAGAAGTGAATTATATAAATATAAAGTAGTAAAAATTG
AACCATTAGGAGTAGCACCCACCAAGGCAAAGAGAAGAGTGGTGCAGAGAGAAAAAAGAGCAGTGGGAAT
AGGAGCTTTGTTCCTTGGGTTCTTGGGAGCAGCAGGAAGCACTATGGGCGCAGCGTCAATGACGCTGACG
GTACAGGCCAGACAATTATTGTCTGGTATAGTGCAGCAGCAGAACAATTTGCTGAGGGCTATTGAGGCGC
AACAGCATCTGTTGCAACTCACAGTCTGGGGCATCAAGCAGCTCCAGGCAAGAATCCTGGCTGTGGAAAG
ATACCTAAAGGATCAACAGCTCCTGGGGATTTGGGGTTGCTCTGGAAAACTCATTTGCACCACTGCTGTG
CCTTGGAATGCTAGTTGGAGTAATAAATCTCTGGAACAGATTTGGAATCACACGACCTGGATGGAGTGGG
ACAGAGAAATTAACAATTACACAAGCTTAATACACTCCTTAATTGAAGAATCGCAAAACCAGCAAGAAAA
GAATGAACAAGAATTATTGGAATTAGATAAATGGGCAAGTTTGTGGAATTGGTTTAACATAACAAATTGG
CTGTGGTATATAAAATTATTCATAATGATAGTAGGAGGCTTGGTAGGTTTAAGAATAGTTTTTGCTGTAC
TTTCTATAGTGAATAGAGTTAGGCAGGGATATTCACCATTATCGTTTCAGACCCACCTCCCAACCCCGAG
GGGACCCGACAGGCCCGAAGGAATAGAAGAAGAAGGTGGAGAGAGAGACAGAGACAGATCCATTCGATTA
GTGAACGGATCTCGACGGTATCGGTTAACTTTTAAAAGAAAAGGGGGGATTGGGGGGTACAGTGCAGGGG
AAAGAATAGTAGACATAATAGCAACAGACATACAAACTAAAGAATTACAAAAACAAATTACAAAAATTCA
AAATTTTATCGATCACGAGACTAGCCTCGAGAAGCTTGATATCGAATTCCACGGGGTTGGGGTTGCGCCT
TTTCCAAGGCAGCCCTGGGTTTGCGCAGGGACGCGGCTGCTCTGGGCGTGGTTCCGGGAAACGCAGCGGC
GCCGACCCTGGGTCTCGCACATTCTTCACGTCCGTTCGCAGCGTCACCCGGATCTTCGCCGCTACCCTTG
TGGGCCCCCCGGCGACGCTTCCTGCTCCGCCCCTAAGTCGGGAAGGTTCCTTGCGGTTCGCGGCGTGCCG
GACGTGACAAACGGAAGCCGCACGTCTCACTAGTACCCTCGCAGACGGACAGCGCCAGGGAGCAATGGCA
GCGCGCCGACCGCGATGGGCTGTGGCCAATAGCGGCTGCTCAGCAGGGCGCGCCGAGAGCAGCGGCCGGG
AAGGGGCGGTGCGGGAGGCGGGGTGTGGGGCGGTAGTGTGGGCCCTGTTCCTGCCCGCGCGGTGTTCCGC
ATTCTGCAAGCCTCCGGAGCGCACGTCGGCAGTCGGCTCCCTCGTTGACCGAATCACCGACCTCTCTCCC
CAGGGGGATCCACCGGTTCGTCGACTAGTCCAGTGTGGTGGAATTCTGCAGATATCAACAAGTTTGTACA
AAAAAGCAGGCTTTATGTACCGAGACTACGGGGAACCGGGACCGAGCTCCGGGGCTGGCAGCCCGTACGG
TCGCCCCGCGCAGCCCCCGCAAGCTCAGGCACAGACCGCCCAGCAGCAGAAGTTCCACCTTGTGCCAAGC
ATCGACAGCAGCAGCCAGGAACTGCACTGGATGGTGCAGCCTCATTTCCTGGGACCCACTGGCTATCCCC
GACCTCTGGCCTATCCCCAGTACAGTCCCCCTCAGCCCCGGCCAGGAGTCATACGAGCCCTAGGGCCACC
TCCGGGGGTGCGTCGCAGGCCCTGCGAGCAGATCAGCCCAGAGGAGGAAGAGCGCCGCAGGGTGAGACGC
GAGCGGAACAAGCTAGCAGCTGCTAAGTGCAGAAACCGAAGAAAGGAGCTGACAGACTTCCTGCAGGCGG
AGACCGACAAATTGGAGGATGAGAAATCGGGGCTGCAGCGAGAGATTGAAGAGCTGCAGAAGCAGAAGGA
ACGCCTTGAGCTGGTGCTGGAAGCCCATCGCCCCATCTGCAAAATCCCAGAAGGAGACAAGAAGGACCCA
GGTGGTTCTGGCAGCACCAGCGGTGCTAGCAGCCCACCAGCCCCCGGCCGCCCAGTGCCTTGCATCTCCC
TTTCTCCAGGACCCGTACTTGAACCGGAAGCACTGCATACCCCCACGCTCATGACCACACCCTCTCTGAC
TCCTTTTACTCCGAGTCTGGTTTTCACCTATCCTAGCACACCAGAACCTTGCTCCTCCGCTCACCGAAAG
AGTAGCAGCAGCAGTGGCGACCCCTCCTCCGACCCCCTGGGCTCTCCTACACTCCTGGCTTTGTGAACCC
AGCTTTCTTGTACAAAGTGGTTGATATCCAGCACAGTGGCGGCCGCTCGACAATCAACCTCTGGATTACA
AAATTTGTGAAAGATTGACTGGTATTCTTAACTATGTTGCTCCTTTTACGCTATGTGGATACGCTGCTTT
AATGCCTTTGTATCATGCTATTGCTTCCCGTATGGCTTTCATTTTCTCCTCCTTGTATAAATCCTGGTTG
CTGTCTCTTTATGAGGAGTTGTGGCCCGTTGTCAGGCAACGTGGCGTGGTGTGCACTGTGTTTGCTGACG
CAACCCCCACTGGTTGGGGCATTGCCACCACCTGTCAGCTCCTTTCCGGGACTTTCGCTTTCCCCCTCCC
TATTGCCACGGCGGAACTCATCGCCGCCTGCCTTGCCCGCTGCTGGACAGGGGCTCGGCTGTTGGGCACT
GACAATTCCGTGGTGTTGTCGGGGAAGCTGACGTCCTTTCCATGGCTGCTCGCCTGTGTTGCCACCTGGA
TTCTGCGCGGGACGTCCTTCTGCTACGTCCCTTCGGCCCTCAATCCAGCGGACCTTCCTTCCCGCGGCCT
GCTGCCGGCTCTGCGGCCTCTTCCGCGTCTTCGCCTTCGCCCTCAGACGAGTCGGATCTCCCTTTGGGCC
GCCTCCCCGCCTGGAATTCTACCGGGTAGGGGAGGCGCTTTTCCCAAGGCAGTCTGGAGCATGCGCTTTA
GCAGCCCCGCTGGGCACTTGGCGCTACACAAGTGGCCTCTGGCCTCGCACACATTCCACATCCACCGGTA
GGCGCCAACCGGCTCCGTTCTTTGGTGGCCCCTTCGCGCCACCTTCTACTCCTCCCCTAGTCAGGAAGTT
CCCCCCCGCCCCGCAGCTCGCGTCGTGCAGGACGTGACAAATGGAAGTAGCACGTCTCACTAGTCTCGTG
CAGATGGACAGCACCGCTGAGCAATGGAAGCGGGTAGGCCTTTGGGGCAGCGGCCAATAGCAGCTTTGCT
CCTTCGCTTTCTGGGCTCAGAGGCTGGGAAGGGGTGGGTCCGGGGGCGGGCTCAGGGGCGGGCTCAGGGG
CGGGGCGGGCGCCCGAAGGTCCTCCGGAGGCCCGGCATTCTGCACGCTTCAAAAGCGCACGTCTGCCGCG
CTGTTCTCCTCTTCCTCATCTCCGGGCCTTTCGACCTGCAGCCCAAGCTTACCATGACCGAGTACAAGCC
CACGGTGCGCCTCGCCACCCGCGACGACGTCCCCAGGGCCGTACGCACCCTCGCCGCCGCGTTCGCCGAC
TACCCCGCCACGCGCCACACCGTCGATCCGGACCGCCACATCGAGCGGGTCACCGAGCTGCAAGAACTCT
TCCTCACGCGCGTCGGGCTCGACATCGGCAAGGTGTGGGTCGCGGACGACGGCGCCGCGGTGGCGGTCTG
GACCACGCCGGAGAGCGTCGAAGCGGGGGCGGTGTTCGCCGAGATCGGCCCGCGCATGGCCGAGTTGAGC
GGTTCCCGGCTGGCCGCGCAGCAACAGATGGAAGGCCTCCTGGCGCCGCACCGGCCCAAGGAGCCCGCGT
GGTTCCTGGCCACCGTCGGCGTCTCGCCCGACCACCAGGGCAAGGGTCTGGGCAGCGCCGTCGTGCTCCC
CGGAGTGGAGGCGGCCGAGCGCGCCGGGGTGCCCGCCTTCCTGGAGACCTCCGCGCCCCGCAACCTCCCC
TTCTACGAGCGGCTCGGCTTCACCGTCACCGCCGACGTCGAGGTGCCCGAAGGACCGCGCACCTGGTGCA
TGACCCGCAAGCCCGGTGCCTGACGCCCGCCCCACGACCCGCAGCGCCCGACCGAAAGGAGCGCACGACC
CCATGCATCTCGAGGGCCCGGTACCTTTAAGACCAATGACTTACAAGGCAGCTGTAGATCTTAGCCACTT
TTTAAAAGAAAAGGGGGGACTGGAAGGGCTAGCTCACTCCCAACGAAGACAAGATCTGCTTTTTGCTTGT
ACTGGGTCTCTCTGGTTAGACCAGATCTGAGCCTGGGAGCTCTCTGGCTAACTAGGGAACCCACTGCTTA
AGCCTCAATAAAGCTTGCCTTGAGTGCTTCAAGTAGTGTGTGCCCGTCTGTTGTGTGACTCTGGTAACTA
GAGATCCCTCAGACCCTTTTAGTCAGTGTGGAAAATCTCTAGCAGTAGTAGTTCATGTCATCTTATTATT
CAGTATTTATAACTTGCAAAGAAATGAATATCAGAGAGTGAGAGGAACTTGTTTATTGCAGCTTATAATG
GTTACAAATAAAGCAATAGCATCACAAATTTCACAAATAAAGCATTTTTTTCACTGCATTCTAGTTGTGG
TTTGTCCAAACTCATCAATGTATCTTATCATGTCTGGCTCTAGCTATCCCGCCCCTAACTCCGCCCATCC
CGCCCCTAACTCCGCCCAGTTCCGCCCATTCTCCGCCCCATGGCTGACTAATTTTTTTTATTTATGCAGA
GGCCGAGGCCGCCTCGGCCTCTGAGCTATTCCAGAAGTAGTGAGGAGGCTTTTTTGGAGGCCTAGGGACG
TACCCAATTCGCCCTATAGTGAGTCGTATTACGCGCGCTCACTGGCCGTCGTTTTACAACGTCGTGACTG
GGAAAACCCTGGCGTTACCCAACTTAATCGCCTTGCAGCACATCCCCCTTTCGCCAGCTGGCGTAATAGC
GAAGAGGCCCGCACCGATCGCCCTTCCCAACAGTTGCGCAGCCTGAATGGCGAATGGG
[124 nt withheld, positions 8319-8442]
C
[91 nt withheld, positions 8444-8534]
A
[49 nt withheld, positions 8536-8584]
CCTTTGACGTTGGAGTCCACGTTCTTT
[37 nt withheld, positions 8612-8648]
ACCCTATCTCGGTCTATTCTTTTGATTTATAAGGGATTTTGCCGATTTCGGCCTATTGGTTAAAAAATGA
GCTGATTTAACAAAAATTTAACGCGAATTTTAACAAAATATTAACGCTTACAATTT
